>Addgene plasmid #177703 | pDIV515 | addgene full sequence | sequence record 353317 | Addgene NGS Result
GCGAGAGTAGGGAACTGCCAGGCATCAAATAAAACGAAAGGCTCAGTCGAAAGACTGGGCCTTTCGCCCG
GGCTAATTATGGGGTGTCGCCCTTATTCGACTCTATAGTGAAGTTCCTATTCTCTAGAAAGTATAGGAAC
TTCTGAAGTGGGGATTTAAATGCGGCCGCGCTGAGGGTTTAATGGGCTTAGTTAGCCTTGCTTGTGACTT
TGCAGCTTTATCCATGAACGGATCATACGATTGTATTTCTGAATTTGTCATAGTGACTTTAAGTTGTTCT
TTATTTGGTATGATTCTATTTTTTAGGACTTTCTAAAAAATCAATTTAAATTTTGGAAAACCATTTGTGG
TTTTTCTTAAATGATTGCAAAATTATTAAAAAATCGTTAAAAAAATATTCAGTGTAAAAAGACTAGCATT
CATGATCTCAACATCTTTGGATAATATCAGAATGAGAAAGAACAGATACGCAGTACGTTTTTTGGTGAGC
TCTTTGCACTTCTTTAGTTCTTTCCATCAATATCAGTTTTTTAAACTTTTAGGACTAAAAGTGATGTTTA
ACTTCAAAATGTTTAAAATTTTGTTCTTCCCGACGTTCATTAAGAATACTAATACACTTTAATAATTATT
TTAATATTTTGTTCTAAATAATGACTTTTAATTAAAAAAGATAAAATATAAAAACATCATAATAACTCAC
CAGAGGTTAAGAACAAAAAAACAAATTAGATATCTGCTAATCCAATATAGTTAAATCAATCTTTCCTTGG
TATAATGGGTATATTACATATATTTCAAGGACCGACACTCCTACCAAATATCTAAAATTTACCATATTAA
CATAACATGTATATAAACGTCAAATCATAATCAGCACTAGCGGAATGCGTGCGATATCCCAAGCCACCAT
AATAAATATACATTCATAGTGCCATCTCGGCCCACTGCATTTATCCACTGTATATGCAATATACGCACGG
TATCTCGAGAAACAGTCGTAGGAGGCAACCTGACGTACCCATTCTTCGTTTACTTCGCTTCCAACATACT
CAGACGCCATCATAGCGACTGCAAAATGTTCTCTTAGCCTTCATACCCCTATTCGTACTAATGTTCATAA
AAAAAAACACCAAAATAGCCAATCTGGAAAAAACATGTGTCCCTTTTTGATTTCTATTCTACAACTACAT
GTTGCAGCCATATTGACATAGTCTCTAACCAGAATACCTGCCATTAGGACCTCCTAAAGAGGGAATAGGG
TATAGCCCTATCCGGGTAAACGCGATTTCAGTTCGGCTGAAATTTTTTTTTGGCCACGACACCATTGTCG
AATGTTCTGTGGAAAAATTTATAAGGAAGTAAATTGAAAAAGTTCTTCTTCTTCTCTTTTTTCAGTACAG
TATACTATTATTATACATTAAACAAAGCGCAAATGGTTTAGTGGTAAAATCCAACGTTGCCATCGTTGGG
CCCCCGGTTCGATTCCGGGTTTGCGCAAGCTAAGCAGATTAATGCATGTTTTAGAGCTAGAAATAGCAAG
TTAAAATAAGGCTAGTCCGTTATCAACTTGAAAAAGTGGCACCGAGTCGGTGCTTTGCGCAAATGGTTTA
GTGGTAAAATCCAACGTTGCCATCGTTGGGCCCCCGGTTCGATTCCGGGTTTGCGCAGCTGATTGATATA
GATTTATATTAGTTGCTTGTCTTATATTTAGTTTTTTGAATACATATGAATTTTAAATTTAGTTGTAGAC
CTTTGGACAGGCTTTAATGCTGTCTGTATCGGTATATATCTTGGACCATGTGGTATTAATCTAATCGAAT
GTGTGAGCATGCACATCGTTCGCTAAAGACTTTATCTGTGGGAATAAAAATTGTATAACTTATTGCCAAA
CTTACTCCCTAGTACGTCTCTGTTATTATCGCGTGCATTCAGCAATTCCAAAATCCCATTAGAGGGGTTC
TTCACGATTATCTATTTGATCACTCTCGCCTAAACTATAAATATAGCTACCTTTTTATCAATATACATGT
ACTTCCGAACATCGGCCCTTATCTGTTATTAATCTATTAATAAACCCTTAACAATTTCCTGTTGCTCCTT
GTAAACCAGTCCTATATGTCCAACTTGCCCGGATTGGTCTGATCTTCCGATCTAACAATCACGTCTTACT
AATATTATAATGCCTTGGTAACACGTCTCGCGTTTACGCGTATGCCCTTTAGGAATTTTGTAAACAAACT
GCCCCGTAGATTACAAACAAGAGAGTGAATTCCACCCTCAACTATAGACCTAGGAGCCATTTTTCTATAT
AACTACTATCTGTATAAGGATGGGGCCTCCTGGGACATGTTCAATTGAATTTTACGCTTCGAACCATACA
CATAACACGTAAAAAGCTCTAATATTGGGCTTCTTAAATGGAAAGTTGTAGTATAGATTTTACGCGATGA
TCCAATTCGCGTTTTGTGTAGGGAATTGCTTCTACATCAAGCAAAATTTACAATGCTTTTATGTATACGG
CCGTAGACGGAATAGACAACATTGTATAATCAGGAATTGATATAAAATAGTTGATATCCCACTATTCTAA
TAACTTCATTTTTTATTAATTAGTATTTGATAATATAAAATTTCATTAGTTGCTTTCAAACATTATTCAG
ACAATCTGTCATATGGATAAAAAGTATAGTATTGGTTTAGATATTGGTACTAACTCTGTGGGTTGGGCAG
TTATCACTGACGAATATAAAGTTCCATCAAAGAAATTTAAGGTGTTAGGTAACACTGACAGACACTCAAT
AAAAAAGAATCTTATCGGTGCTCTTTTGTTCGACTCCGGTGAAACTGCCGAGGCTACACGTTTAAAAAGA
ACAGCAAGAAGAAGATATACCCGTAGAAAAAATAGAATATGTTATTTACAAGAAATCTTTTCTAATGAAA
TGGCTAAAGTTGATGATTCCTTTTTCCATAGATTGGAAGAGTCATTTTTGGTTGAAGAAGACAAAAAGCA
TGAGAGACATCCAATCTTTGGGAATATAGTTGATGAAGTGGCTTACCATGAAAAATATCCTACCATTTAT
CATTTAAGAAAGAAATTGGTAGATTCAACTGATAAAGCTGACCTTAGATTAATCTATTTAGCACTTGCCC
ATATGATTAAATTTAGAGGTCATTTTTTGATTGAAGGTGATTTGAACCCAGATAATTCTGACGTGGATAA
ATTATTTATTCAATTAGTCCAAACCTACAACCAATTATTTGAGGAAAATCCAATTAATGCTAGTGGTGTC
GATGCCAAAGCTATATTATCAGCCAGATTATCAAAATCTAGACGTTTGGAAAATTTGATTGCCCAATTGC
CAGGAGAAAAAAAGAATGGATTATTTGGAAACTTGATCGCATTATCATTGGGTTTGACACCAAATTTTAA
ATCTAATTTTGATTTAGCTGAAGATGCTAAATTACAATTATCAAAAGACACCTATGACGACGATTTGGAC
AATTTACTTGCTCAAATTGGTGATCAATATGCAGATTTGTTCTTAGCTGCTAAAAACTTATCTGATGCTA
TTTTGTTGTCTGATATTTTGAGAGTGAACACAGAAATAACCAAAGCTCCATTATCAGCATCTATGATCAA
ACGTTATGATGAACACCATCAGGATTTGACTTTATTGAAAGCTTTGGTGAGACAACAATTGCCAGAGAAG
TATAAAGAAATCTTTTTCGATCAATCTAAAAACGGGTATGCAGGTTATATTGATGGGGGTGCCTCCCAAG
AGGAATTTTACAAATTTATAAAACCTATTTTAGAAAAGATGGATGGGACTGAGGAACTTTTGGTCAAATT
GAACAGAGAAGATTTGTTACGTAAACAGAGAACTTTTGATAATGGTAGTATACCTCACCAAATTCATTTG
GGTGAGTTGCATGCAATTTTAAGAAGACAAGAAGATTTTTATCCATTTTTAAAAGATAATAGAGAAAAAA
TCGAGAAAATTTTAACCTTTAGAATTCCATACTATGTTGGGCCTTTGGCTAGAGGTAATTCAAGATTTGC
CTGGATGACACGTAAATCAGAAGAAACTATTACCCCTTGGAATTTTGAAGAGGTTGTTGATAAAGGAGCA
TCAGCACAGAGTTTTATTGAAAGAATGACCAATTTCGATAAAAACTTACCAAATGAAAAAGTTTTACCAA
AACATTCCTTGTTATACGAATATTTTACTGTTTACAATGAACTTACAAAGGTTAAATATGTTACTGAAGG
TATGCGTAAGCCAGCCTTTTTATCTGGAGAACAGAAAAAGGCAATAGTTGATTTATTGTTTAAAACAAAT
AGAAAAGTTACTGTTAAACAATTAAAAGAAGATTACTTTAAGAAAATTGAATGTTTTGATTCAGTTGAAA
TCAGTGGTGTTGAAGACAGATTTAATGCTAGTTTAGGAACTTACCATGATTTACTTAAAATTATCAAAGA
TAAAGATTTCTTGGATAACGAAGAAAATGAAGACATTTTAGAAGACATTGTTTTAACCTTAACTTTATTC
GAAGATAGAGAGATGATTGAAGAACGTTTGAAGACTTATGCACATTTGTTTGACGATAAAGTGATGAAAC
AGTTGAAAAGAAGACGTTATACTGGATGGGGTAGATTGTCTCGTAAATTGATCAATGGAATTAGAGATAA
ACAAAGTGGTAAAACTATCTTGGACTTTTTGAAATCTGACGGATTTGCTAATAGAAATTTCATGCAATTG
ATCCACGACGATAGTTTGACATTTAAAGAAGACATCCAAAAGGCCCAAGTGAGTGGGCAAGGTGATTCAT
TACATGAACATATTGCAAATTTAGCCGGATCTCCTGCTATTAAGAAAGGGATATTACAAACTGTTAAAGT
TGTGGATGAATTAGTGAAAGTAATGGGAAGACATAAACCTGAAAACATTGTCATTGAGATGGCAAGAGAA
AATCAAACTACACAAAAAGGACAGAAAAATAGTAGAGAACGTATGAAAAGAATAGAAGAGGGTATTAAAG
AATTGGGTAGTCAAATATTGAAAGAACACCCAGTGGAAAATACCCAGTTGCAAAATGAAAAATTATATCT
TTACTACCTTCAAAATGGACGTGATATGTATGTTGATCAGGAATTAGATATAAATAGACTTTCAGATTAT
GATGTAGATCATATAGTTCCACAATCTTTCTTGAAAGATGATTCCATAGACAATAAAGTATTAACTAGAA
GTGATAAAAATAGAGGTAAAAGTGATAATGTCCCAAGTGAGGAAGTCGTCAAAAAGATGAAAAATTACTG
GCGTCAACTTTTGAATGCTAAATTAATTACTCAAAGAAAATTTGATAATTTGACTAAAGCAGAAAGAGGT
GGGCTTTCTGAATTAGATAAAGCCGGGTTCATTAAAAGACAATTGGTCGAAACTAGACAAATTACTAAAC
ATGTTGCCCAAATTTTAGATTCCCGTATGAACACTAAGTATGACGAAAATGATAAGTTAATACGTGAGGT
TAAAGTCATTACTTTAAAATCAAAACTTGTCTCTGATTTCAGAAAGGATTTCCAATTCTATAAAGTTAGA
GAAATTAATAATTATCATCATGCTCATGATGCATATTTGAATGCTGTAGTTGGAACTGCTTTAATCAAGA
AATACCCTAAATTAGAATCTGAATTTGTATATGGTGATTACAAAGTCTATGATGTTAGAAAGATGATTGC
TAAATCAGAACAAGAAATTGGTAAAGCTACAGCTAAATACTTCTTTTACTCTAACATTATGAATTTCTTT
AAAACAGAAATTACTTTGGCAAACGGTGAAATTAGAAAAAGACCTCTTATTGAAACAAATGGTGAGACTG
GAGAGATAGTTTGGGACAAAGGGCGTGATTTCGCTACTGTTAGAAAAGTTTTATCAATGCCACAAGTTAA
CATTGTAAAGAAAACAGAGGTTCAAACTGGTGGTTTCTCAAAAGAAAGTATTTTGCCTAAAAGAAATAGT
GATAAATTGATTGCCAGAAAAAAGGATTGGGATCCAAAGAAATATGGTGGTTTCGACTCACCAACCGTAG
CCTATTCTGTTTTGGTTGTGGCAAAGGTTGAAAAGGGTAAAAGTAAAAAGCTTAAATCAGTAAAAGAACT
TTTGGGTATTACAATAATGGAAAGAAGTTCCTTTGAAAAGAACCCTATTGATTTTTTGGAAGCTAAAGGT
TATAAGGAAGTAAAGAAGGACTTAATAATCAAATTGCCTAAATATTCTTTATTTGAATTAGAAAATGGGA
GAAAAAGAATGTTGGCTTCTGCTGGAGAATTGCAAAAGGGTAATGAATTAGCATTGCCTTCCAAATATGT
TAACTTCTTGTATTTAGCTTCACACTATGAAAAGTTGAAAGGGTCACCAGAAGATAACGAGCAAAAACAA
TTATTTGTTGAACAACACAAACACTACTTAGATGAGATTATAGAACAAATTAGTGAATTCAGTAAAAGAG
TGATATTAGCTGATGCAAATTTAGATAAAGTTTTGTCAGCCTATAACAAACATAGAGATAAGCCAATTAG
AGAACAAGCAGAAAACATTATTCACTTATTTACCCTTACCAATTTAGGAGCACCTGCTGCTTTCAAGTAT
TTTGATACAACAATTGATCGTAAAAGATATACCTCAACAAAAGAAGTCTTAGACGCCACCTTAATTCATC
AATCAATCACTGGATTGTATGAGACAAGAATTGATTTGTCTCAATTGGGTGGTGATGAAGGGGCTGATCC
TAAGAAGAAAAGAAAAGTTGATCCAAAGAAAAAGCGTAAGGTGGATCCTAAGAAAAAGAGAAAGGTTGAC
TACAAAGACCATGACGGTGATTATAAAGATCATGACATCGACTACAAGGATGACGATGACAAGTGATAAT
GACTGCAGAGATCCATCGACCTGCCGCCAAGCTAATTCCGGGCGAATTTCTGTCGAGTCATGTAATTAGT
TATGTCACGCTTACATTCACGCCCTCCCCCCACATCCGCTCTAACCGAAAAGGAAGGAGTTAGACAACCT
GAAGTCTAGGTCCCTATTTATTTTTTTATAGTTATGTTAGTATTAAGAACGTTATTTATATTTCAAATTT
TTCTTTTTTTTCTGTACAGACGCGTGTACGCATGTAACATTATACTGAAAACCTTGCTTGAGAAGGTTTT
GGGACGCTCGAAATCGCGTGCATTCAACGCTGCAGGTCGACAACCCTTAATATAACTTGGAAAGCAAGCA
ATCGTAGCCCCAGCAAAGCACTATAGTAGGTGTTTGCTCTTTTTATTTCCTTTGCTCTACGCACTGTAAT
ACAGGATTGATGAAAGCAGTATAGAAAATCGCCTCGAAGCCTCGTGAATCAGTAGATCTATTTACATTGT
TCGTCTCGTGCGGTTTTTCACCAGTGTCATGAGCGAGCGAACTTGGTCGACATCATTAAAAAAAACTGCG
GCTTTCGTGTCAGAGTCGCTGTGTATCACTTCGACGTAGGTAATCAGCTCTTAAGCTTGAAGTGTGGATC
GGAATTTTCTTCTCCTCCTTCATTAGTCATCTTCCATGAAAGAGTGACTTTTGACTCACACGAAGGAAAA
TGTGCGCAAATTACAAATCACCTACAAGCCACAAGACACATTCATCAAAGGCACCAAACAAGACATTCAA
GTGGACCATGATAAAAGCCAAGGTTTGAAGGCATATTCTGTATACTTCAATCTTGGTTTGCTCGGCCCAA
GTCCCGGCGATTAGCGGCGCCCGGTGGCCCGGCTGGATAGATTTCAATTGGCACACGCACAATTATCTCC
ACAATTGCATTGCATACACCTTTACACCACAACTCGGCGACCTCGGCCAGCCTCTGAAAACACATAGCCA
AAAACGAAGAAGGGACAGGCATTTTCCCTTCATTGCCTAGTATGGCATAATACGTCACCAAACCATGCAT
TATGGATTGTTAAGAGCTAATCTTCCTGGTGAAAAACCGCCACAAATTGACCATGACAGTGCTTGCTCGG
AGTTTTCAGCGGAGGGCGTGCGCCCGGGCAAACATAGTGCATTGTGATGTAGGCGGCAAATATATGCCGG
ATACGCGCTTATGGAGCGGATTGCCCCGGCGGAGAAAAGTATATAAGTAGCCAGCGCAAGGCCCCCATTT
CTAGAGAATTTTTCCCTTCAATTGATTACAACTTCAATTAACTACAAACAAAACAAACAACCATGGGAAC
CACCTTGGATGACACTGCTTATCGATACCGAACATCTGTACCTGGTGATGCTGAAGCTATCGAAGCCCTT
GACGGGTCATTCACAACTGACACCGTCTTTAGAGTTACAGCTACTGGGGATGGGTTTACATTGCGAGAAG
TACCAGTAGATCCTCCTTTGACCAAAGTATTCCCAGATGACGAAAGTGACGATGAATCCGATGACGGTGA
GGACGGTGACCCAGACTCAAGAACATTTGTCGCTTATGGAGACGACGGTGATTTGGCCGGTTTCGTAGTT
GTATCCTATTCTGGATGGAACCGAAGACTTACTGTCGAGGATATAGAGGTTGCCCCAGAACATCGTGGGC
ACGGTGTTGGGCGAGCCCTTATGGGATTAGCTACAGAATTTGCCCGTGAACGTGGGGCTGGACATTTATG
GTTAGAAGTCACCAATGTTAATGCACCAGCTATACATGCATATCGAAGAATGGGGTTCACACTTTGTGGA
TTGGATACAGCTTTATACGATGGTACAGCCTCAGACGGAGAACAAGCTTTATACATGTCTATGCCTTGTC
CATAATCAGTACTGACAATAAAAAGATTCTTGTTTTCAAGAACTTGTCATTTGTATAGTTTTTTTATATT
GTAGTTGTTCTATTTTAATCAAATGTTAGCGTGATTTATATTTTTTTTCGCCTCGACATCATCTGCCCAG
ATGCGAAGTTAAGTGCGCAGAAAGTAATATCATGCGTTAATCGTATGTGAATGCTGGTCGCTATACTGCT
GTCGATTCGATACTAACGCCGCCATCCAGTGTCGAAAACGAGCTCTCGAGAACCCTTAATATAACTTCGT
ATAATGTATGCTATACGAAGTTATTAGGTGATATCAGATCCACTAGTGGCCATTAAGACCTCAGCGCGGC
CGCAAATTTAAATAAAATGAAGTGAAGTTCCTATACTTTCTAGAGAATAGGAACTTCTATAGTGAGTCGA
ATAAGGGCGACACAAAATTTATTCTAAATGCATAATAAATACTGATAACATCTTATAGTTTGTATTATAT
TTTGTATTATCGTTGACATGTATAATTTTGATATCAAAAACTGATTTTCCCTTTATTATTTTCGAGATTT
ATTTTCTTAATTCTCTTTAACAAACTAGAAATATTGTATATACAAAAAATCATAAATAATAGATGAATAG
TTTAATTATAGGTGTTCATCAATCGAAAAAGCAACGTATCTTATTTAAAGTGCGTTGCTTTTTTCTCATT
TATAAGGTTAAATAATTCTCATATATCAAGCAAAGTGACAGGCGCCCTTAAATATTCTGACAAATGCTCT
TTCCCTAAACTCCCCCCATAAAAAAACCCGCCGAAGCGGGTTTTTACGTTATTTGCGGATTAACGATTAC
TCGTTATCAGAACCGCCCAGGGGGCCCGAGCTTAAGACTGGCCGTCGTTTTACAACACAGAAAGAGTTTG
TAGAAACGCAAAAAGGCCATCCGTCAGGGGCCTTCTGCTTAGTTTGATGCCTGGCAGTTCCCTACTCTCG
CCTTCCGCTTCCTCGCTCACTGACTCGCTGCGCTCGGTCGTTCGGCTGCGGCGAGCGGTATCAGCTCACT
CAAAGGCGGTAATACGGTTATCCACAGAATCAGGGGATAACGCAGGAAAGAACATGTGAGCAAAAGGCCA
GCAAAAGGCCAGGAACCGTAAAAAGGCCGCGTTGCTGGCGTTTTTCCATAGGCTCCGCCCCCCTGACGAG
CATCACAAAAATCGACGCTCAAGTCAGAGGTGGCGAAACCCGACAGGACTATAAAGATACCAGGCGTTTC
CCCCTGGAAGCTCCCTCGTGCGCTCTCCTGTTCCGACCCTGCCGCTTACCGGATACCTGTCCGCCTTTCT
CCCTTCGGGAAGCGTGGCGCTTTCTCATAGCTCACGCTGTAGGTATCTCAGTTCGGTGTAGGTCGTTCGC
TCCAAGCTGGGCTGTGTGCACGAACCCCCCGTTCAGCCCGACCGCTGCGCCTTATCCGGTAACTATCGTC
TTGAGTCCAACCCGGTAAGACACGACTTATCGCCACTGGCAGCAGCCACTGGTAACAGGATTAGCAGAGC
GAGGTATGTAGGCGGTGCTACAGAGTTCTTGAAGTGGTGGGCTAACTACGGCTACACTAGAAGAACAGTA
TTTGGTATCTGCGCTCTGCTGAAGCCAGTTACCTTCGGAAAAAGAGTTGGTAGCTCTTGATCCGGCAAAC
AAACCACCGCTGGTAGCGGTGGTTTTTTTGTTTGCAAGCAGCAGATTACGCGCAGAAAAAAAGGATCTCA
AGAAGATCCTTTGATCTTTTCTACGGGGTCTGACGCTCAGTGGAACGACGCGCGCGTAACTCACGTTAAG
GGATTTTGGTCATGAGCTTGCGCCGTCCCGTCAAGTCAGCGTAATGCTCTGCTTACCAATGCTTAATCAG
TGAGGCACCTATCTCAGCGATCTGTCTATTTCGTTCATCCATAGTTGCCTGACTCCCCGTCGTGTAGATA
ACTACGATACGGGAGGGCTTACCATCTGGCCCCAGCGCTGCGATGATACCGCGAGAACCACGCTCACCGG
CTCCGGATTTATCAGCAATAAACCAGCCAGCCGGAAGGGCCGAGCGCAGAAGTGGTCCTGCAACTTTATC
CGCCTCCATCCAGTCTATTAATTGTTGCCGGGAAGCTAGAGTAAGTAGTTCGCCAGTTAATAGTTTGCGC
AACGTTGTTGCCATCGCTACAGGCATCGTGGTGTCACGCTCGTCGTTTGGTATGGCTTCATTCAGCTCCG
GTTCCCAACGATCAAGGCGAGTTACATGATCCCCCATGTTGTGCAAAAAAGCGGTTAGCTCCTTCGGTCC
TCCGATCGTTGTCAGAAGTAAGTTGGCCGCAGTGTTATCACTCATGGTTATGGCAGCACTGCATAATTCT
CTTACTGTCATGCCATCCGTAAGATGCTTTTCTGTGACTGGTGAGTACTCAACCAAGTCATTCTGAGAAT
AGTGTATGCGGCGACCGAGTTGCTCTTGCCCGGCGTCAATACGGGATAATACCGCGCCACATAGCAGAAC
TTTAAAAGTGCTCATCATTGGAAAACGTTCTTCGGGGCGAAAACTCTCAAGGATCTTACCGCTGTTGAGA
TCCAGTTCGATGTAACCCACTCGTGCACCCAACTGATCTTCAGCATCTTTTACTTTCACCAGCGTTTCTG
GGTGAGCAAAAACAGGAAGGCAAAATGCCGCAAAAAAGGGAATAAGGGCGACACGGAAATGTTGAATACT
CATATTCTTCCTTTTTCAATATTATTGAAGCATTTATCAGGGTTATTGTCTCATGAGCGGATACATATTT
GAATGTATTTAGAAAAATAAACAAATAGGGGTCAGTGTTACAACCAATTAACCAATTCTGAACATTATCG
CGAGCCCATTTATACCTGAATATGGCTCATAACACCCCTTGTTTGCCTGGCGGCAGTAGCGCGGTGGTCC
CACCTGACCCCATGCCGAACTCAGAAGTGAAACGCCGTAGCGCCGATGGTAGTGTGGGGACTCCCCAT
Features (pLannotate 1.2.2; 19 found; start..end, strand, type, name):
     26..66      +  terminator     rrnB T1 terminator (fragment): transcription terminator T1 from the E. coli rrnB gene
    110..143     +  protein_bind   FRT (minimal): supports FLP-mediated excision but not integration (Turan and Bode, 2011) FLP recombinase from the Saccharomyces cerevisiae 2μ plasmid
   1426..1496    +  ncRNA          tRNA: Accession: RF00005 - tRNA
   1518..1593    +  misc_RNA       gRNA scaffold: guide RNA scaffold for the Streptococcus pyogenes CRISPR/Cas9 system
   1596..1666    +  ncRNA          tRNA: Accession: RF00005 - tRNA
   2673..6776    +  CDS            cas9: CAS9_STRP1 - Also known as csn1 From Streptococcus pyogenes serotype M1.
   6858..6923    +  CDS            3xFLAG: three tandem FLAG® epitope tags, followed by an enterokinase cleavage site
   6988..7222    +  terminator     CYC1 terminator (fragment): S. cerevisiae CYC1; transcription terminator for CYC1
   8247..8822    +  CDS            sta: STA_STRLA - Experimental evidence at protein level: Swiss-Prot protein existence level 1. Involved in resistance to streptothricin, a broad-spectrum antibiotic produced by streptomycetes. Detoxifies streptothricin via acetylation of the beta amino group of the first beta-lysyl moiety of streptothricin. From Streptomyces lavendulae.
   8831..9028    +  terminator     TEF terminator: Ashbya gossypii TEF terminator
   9091..9124    -  protein_bind   loxP: Cre-mediated recombination occurs in the 8-bp core sequence (GCATACAT). Cre recombinase
   9194..9227    -  protein_bind   FRT (minimal): supports FLP-mediated excision but not integration (Turan and Bode, 2011) FLP recombinase from the Saccharomyces cerevisiae 2μ plasmid
   9697..9716    +  CDS            lacZα (fragment): LacZα fragment of β-galactosidase; lacZ fragment
   9741..9758    -  terminator     rrnB T2 terminator (fragment): transcription terminator T2 from the E. coli rrnB gene
   9983..10571   -  rep_origin     ori: high-copy-number ColE1/pMB1/pBR322/pUC origin of replication
  10693..11553   -  CDS            AmpR: β-lactamase; bla; confers resistance to ampicillin, carbenicillin, and related antibiotics
  11556..11652   -  promoter       AmpR promoter (fragment): bla
  11682..11706   -  CDS            KanR (fragment): aminoglycoside phosphotransferase; aph(3')-Ia; confers resistance to kanamycin
  11735..22      +  ncRNA          5S rRNA (across the origin): Accession: RF00001 - 5S ribosomal RNA
