[The description below was written by a language model from this plasmid's Addgene catalogue record and pLannotate feature annotations shown in this document.]
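Description:
pDIV515 is an approximately 11.8 kb CRISPR/Cas9 shuttle plasmid built on the pDIV066 backbone for genome editing in the yeast Debaryomyces hansenii. It is propagated in E. coli through a high-copy ColE1/pUC-type origin with ampicillin selection (AmpR), and selected in yeast with nourseothricin. Neither the catalogue fields nor the feature table identify a yeast replication origin or centromere, so how the plasmid is maintained in D. hansenii is not stated.

The payload consists of three expression units, all designed to be compatible with CTG-clade yeasts, which decode the CTG codon unconventionally. A codon-optimized Streptococcus pyogenes Cas9, derived from an earlier plasmid, is driven by the D. hansenii RNR2 promoter. It carries a C-terminal SV40 tag (presumably the nuclear localization signal), and the annotation also detects a 3xFLAG epitope downstream of the coding region, followed by a CYC1 terminator fragment. The Nat marker, a streptothricin acetyltransferase that detoxifies nourseothricin, is expressed from the Candida lusitaniae TDH3 promoter and ends with the Ashbya gossypii TEF terminator. The guide is produced from a tRNA-sgRNA-tRNA cassette under the D. hansenii TEF1 promoter. In this arrangement, a Pol II transcript is processed by the cell's tRNA maturation machinery, which releases a cleanly trimmed sgRNA made up of the ADE2-targeting spacer and the standard S. pyogenes scaffold.

Minimal FRT sites in opposite orientation flank the region containing all three cassettes, and a loxP site lies near the marker; the record does not explain their intended role. The plasmid is used to target the ADE2 locus, and the associated work describes efficient oligo-mediated gene editing in D. hansenii.
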