Addgene plasmid #177703: pDIV515
Purpose: Plasmid expressing optimized Cas9 and NAT marker and sgRNA targeting ADE2 locus in D. hansenii
Depositing lab: Uffe Mortensen. Depositing organization: Danmarks Tekniske Universitet. Publication: A CRISPR/Cas9 method facilitates efficient oligo-mediated gene editing in Debaryomyces hansenii. Strucko T, Andersen NL, Mahler MR, Martinez JL, Mortensen UH. Synth Biol (Oxf). 2021 Oct 12;6(1):ysab031. doi: 10.1093/synbio/ysab031. eCollection 2021. PubMed 34746438.
Backbone
  Vector backbone: pDIV066
  Total vector size (bp): 11829
  Vector type: Bacterial Expression, Yeast Expression, CRISPR
  Selectable markers: Nourseothricin
Growth in bacteria
  Bacterial resistance: Ampicillin, 100 μg/mL
  Growth temperature: 37°C
  Growth strain: DH5alpha
  Copy number: Unknown
Gene/Insert 1
  Gene/Insert name: Cas9
  Species: CTG-clade compatible
  Promoter: RNR2p (Debaryomyces hansenii )
  Tag / fusion protein: SV40 (C terminal on insert)
  Cloning method: Unknown
  Sequencing primers: 5′ CTATGGCTCCAGGTCCCGAG
Gene/Insert 2
  Gene/Insert name: Nat
  Species: CTG-clade compatible
  Promoter: TDH3p (Candida lusitaniae)
  Cloning method: Unknown
  Sequencing primers: 5′ GCTTGAGAAGGTTTTGGGACG
Gene/Insert 3
  Gene/Insert name: tRNA-sgRNA-tRNA (alt name: sgRNA Targeting ADE2 locus in D.hansenii: AGCTAAGCAGATTAATGCAT)
  Species: Synthetic; CTG-Clade compatible
  Promoter: TEF1p (Debaryomyces hansenii)
  Cloning method: Unknown
  Sequencing primers: 5′ CTAGAAAGTATAGGAACTTCTGAAGTGG
Resource information
  A portion of this plasmid was derived from a plasmid made by: Codon optimized Cas9 was derived from another plasmid pRB732 that was obtained from Prof. Richard J. Bennett
Terms and licenses: Academic/Nonprofit Terms; Industry Terms: Not Available to Industry
How to cite: pDIV515 was a gift from Uffe Mortensen (Addgene plasmid # 177703 ; http://n2t.net/addgene:177703 ; RRID:Addgene_177703)
